>Addgene plasmid #188094 | pCAG-OSF-ATG13 (2-197)-K15D | addgene full sequence | sequence record 369731 | Addgene NGS Result
GTCGACATTGATTATTGACTAGTTATTAATAGTAATCAATTACGGGGTCATTAGTTCATAGCCCATATAT
GGAGTTCCGCGTTACATAACTTACGGTAAATGGCCCGCCTGGCTGACCGCCCAACGACCCCCGCCCATTG
ACGTCAATAATGACGTATGTTCCCATAGTAACGCCAATAGGGACTTTCCATTGACGTCAATGGGTGGAGT
ATTTACGGTAAACTGCCCACTTGGCAGTACATCAAGTGTATCATATGCCAAGTACGCCCCCTATTGACGT
CAATGACGGTAAATGGCCCGCCTGGCATTATGCCCAGTACATGACCTTATGGGACTTTCCTACTTGGCAG
TACATCTACGTATTAGTCATCGCTATTACCATGGTCGAGGTGAGCCCCACGTTCTGCTTCACTCTCCCCA
TCTCCCCCCCCTCCCCACCCCCAATTTTGTATTTATTTATTTTTTAATTATTTTGTGCAGCGATGGGGGC
GGGGGGGGGGGGGGGGCGCGCCRGGGGGGGSGGGGGGGGGSGRGGGGSGGGGSGGGGSGRGGCGGAGAGG
KGCGGCGGCAGCCAATCAGAGCGGCGCGCTCCGAAAGTTTCCTTTTATGGCGAGGCGGCGGCGGCGGCGG
CCCTATAAAAAGCGAAGCGCGCGGCGGGCGGGAGTCGCTGCGCGCTGCCTTCGCCCCGTGCCCCGCTCCG
CCGCCGCCTCGCGCCGCCCGCCCCGGCTCTGACTGACCGCGTTACTCCCACAGGTGAGCGGGCGGGACGG
CCCTTCTCCTCCGGGCTGTAATTAGCGCTTGGTTTAATGACGGCTTGTTTCTTTTCTGTGGCTGCGTGAA
AGCCTTGAGGGGCTCCGGGAGGGCCCTTTGTGCGGGGGGAGCGGCTCGGGGGGTGCGTGCGTGTGTGTGT
GCGTGGGGAGCGCCGCGTGCGGCTCCGCGCTGCCCGGCGGCTGTGAGCGCTGCGGGCGCGGCGCGGGGCT
TTGTGCGCTCCGCAGTGTGCGCGAGGGGAGCGCGGCCGGGGGCGGTGCCCCGCGGTGCGGGGGGGGCTGC
GAGGGGAACAAAGGCTGCGTGCGGGGTGTGTGCGTGGGGGGGTGAGCAGGGGGTGTGGGCGCGTCGGTCG
GGCTGCAACCCCCCCTGCACCCCCCTCCCCGAGTTGCTGAGCACGGCCCGGCTTCGGGTGCGGGGCTCCG
TACGGGGCGTGGCGCGGGGCTCGCCGTGCCGGGCGGGGGGTGGCGGCAGGTGGGGGTGCCGGGCGGGGCG
GGGCCGCCTCGGGCCGGGGRGGGCTCGGGGGAGGGGCGCGGCGGCCCCCGGAGCGCCGGCGGCTGTCGAG
GCGCGGCGAGCCGCAGCCATTGCCTTTTATGGTAATCGTGCGAGAGGGCGCAGGGACTTCCTTTGTCCCA
AATCTGTGCGGAGCCGAAATCTGGGAGGCGCCGCCGCACCCCCTCTAGCGGGCGCGGGGCGAAGCGGTGC
GGCGCCGGCAGGAAGGAAATGGGCGGGGAGGGCCTTCGTGCGTCGCCGCGCCGCCGTCCCCTTCTCCCTC
TCCAGCCTCGGGGCTGTCCGCGGGGGGACGGCTGCCTTCGGGGGGGACGGGGCAGGGCGGGGTTCGGCTT
CTGGCGTGTGACCGGCGGCTCTAGAGCCTCTGCTAACCATGTTCATGCCTTCTTCTTTTTCCTACAGCTC
CTGGGCAACGTGCTGGTTATTGTGCTGTCTCATCATTTTGGCAAAGAATTCCTCGATCGACGGTATCGAT
GCCACCATGGCTAGCTGGAGCCACCCGCAGTTCGAGAAAGGTGGAGGTGCCCGAGGTGGATCGGGAGGTG
GATCGTGGAGCCACCCGCAGTTCGAAAAAGGATTCGATTACAAGGATGACGATGACAAGGGTACCGAGAC
CGACCTCAACAGCCAGGACCGTAAAGACCTCGACGATTTCATTAAGTTTTTCGCCCTCAAGACCGTGCAG
GTGATCGTGCAGGCCCGGCTGGGAGAGAAAATCTGCACACGCAGCTCCTCTTCACCCACCGGTTCTGACT
GGTTCAACCTGGCTATTAAGGATATCCCTGAAGTGACTCACGAAGCAAAGAAAGCACTCGCTGGACAGCT
GCCAGCAGTGGGTCGTTCAATGTGTGTCGAGATCTCCCTGAAGACATCTGAAGGAGACTCAATGGAGCTC
GAAATTTGGTGCCTGGAGATGAACGAAAAGTGTGATAAAGAGATCAAAGTGAGCTACACCGTCTATAATC
GTCTGTCCCTGCTCCTGAAATCTCTCCTGGCCATCACTCGGGTGACACCTGCTTACCGCCTCAGTAGGAA
GCAGGGTCATGAATATGTGATTCTGTACAGGATCTATTTCGGCGAGGTCCAGCTCTCCGGACTGGGTGAA
GGCTTTCAGACTGTGCGTGTCGGAACCGTGGGAACTCCAGTCGGCACAATTACCCTCTCTTGCGCATACC
GTATCAATCTGGCCTTCATGTCATAACTCGAGGAATTCACTCCTCAGGTGCAGGCTGCCTATCAGAAGGT
GGTGGCTGGTGTGGCCAATGCCCTGGCTCACAAATACCACTGAGATCTTTTTCCCTCTGCCAAAAATTAT
GGGGACATCATGAAGCCCCTTGAGCATCTGACTTCTGGCTAATAAAGGAAATTTATTTTCATTGCAATAG
TGTGTTGGAATTTTTTGTGTCTCTCACTCGGAAGGACATATGGGAGGGCAAATCATTTAAAACATCAGAA
TGAGTATTTGGTTTAGAGTTTGGCAACATATGCCCATATGCTGGCTGCCATGAACAAAGGTTGGCTATAA
AGAGGTCATCAGTATATGAAACAGCCCCCTGCTGTCCATTCCTTATTCCATAGAAAAGCCTTGACTTGAG
GTTAGATTTTTTTTATATTTTGTTTTGTGTTATTTTTTTCTTTAACATCCCTAAAATTTTCCTTACATGT
TTTACTAGCCAGATTTTTCCTCCTCTCCTGACTACTCCCAGTCATAGCTGTCCCTCTTCTCTTATGGAGA
TCCCTCGACCTGCAGCCCAAGCTTGGCGTAATCATGGTCATAGCTGTTTCCTGTGTGAAATTGTTATCCG
CTCACAATTCCACACAACATACGAGCCGGAAGCATAAAGTGTAAAGCCTGGGGTGCCTAATGAGTGAGCT
AACTCACATTAATTGCGTTGCGCTCACTGCCCGCTTTCCAGTCGGGAAACCTGTCGTGCCAGCGGATCCG
CATCTCAATTAGTCAGCAACCATAGTCCCGCCCCTAACTCCGCCCATCCCGCCCCTAACTCCGCCCAGTT
CCGCCCATTCTCCGCCCCATGGCTGACTAATTTTTTTTATTTATGCAGAGGCCGAGGCCGCCTCGGCCTC
TGAGCTATTCCAGAAGTAGTGAGGAGGCTTTTTTGGAGGCCTAGGCTTTTGCAAAAAGCTAACTTGTTTA
TTGCAGCTTATAATGGTTACAAATAAAGCAATAGCATCACAAATTTCACAAATAAAGCATTTTTTTCACT
GCATTCTAGTTGTGGTTTGTCCAAACTCATCAATGTATCTTATCATGTCTGGATCCGCTGCATTAATGAA
TCGGCCAACGCGCGGGGAGAGGCGGTTTGCGTATTGGGCGCTCTTCCGCTTCCTCGCTCACTGACTCGCT
GCGCTCGGTCGTTCGGCTGCGGCGAGCGGTATCAGCTCACTCAAAGGCGGTAATACGGTTATCCACAGAA
TCAGGGGATAACGCAGGAAAGAACATGTGAGCAAAAGGCCAGCAAAAGGCCAGGAACCGTAAAAAGGCCG
CGTTGCTGGCGTTTTTCCATAGGCTCCGCCCCCCTGACGAGCATCACAAAAATCGACGCTCAAGTCAGAG
GTGGCGAAACCCGACAGGACTATAAAGATACCAGGCGTTTCCCCCTGGAAGCTCCCTCGTGCGCTCTCCT
GTTCCGACCCTGCCGCTTACCGGATACCTGTCCGCCTTTCTCCCTTCGGGAAGCGTGGCGCTTTCTCATA
GCTCACGCTGTAGGTATCTCAGTTCGGTGTAGGTCGTTCGCTCCAAGCTGGGCTGTGTGCACGAACCCCC
CGTTCAGCCCGACCGCTGCGCCTTATCCGGTAACTATCGTCTTGAGTCCAACCCGGTAAGACACGACTTA
TCGCCACTGGCAGCAGCCACTGGTAACAGGATTAGCAGAGCGAGGTATGTAGGCGGTGCTACAGAGTTCT
TGAAGTGGTGGCCTAACTACGGCTACACTAGAAGAACAGTATTTGGTATCTGCGCTCTGCTGAAGCCAGT
TACCTTCGGAAAAAGAGTTGGTAGCTCTTGATCCGGCAAACAAACCACCGCTGGTAGCGGTGGTTTTTTT
GTTTGCAAGCAGCAGATTACGCGCAGAAAAAAAGGATCTCAAGAAGATCCTTTGATCTTTTCTACGGGGT
CTGACGCTCAGTGGAACGAAAACTCACGTTAAGGGATTTTGGTCATGAGATTATCAAAAAGGATCTTCAC
CTAGATCCTTTTAAATTAAAAATGAAGTTTTAAATCAATCTAAAGTATATATGAGTAAACTTGGTCTGAC
AGTTACCAATGCTTAATCAGTGAGGCACCTATCTCAGCGATCTGTCTATTTCGTTCATCCATAGTTGCCT
GACTCCCCGTCGTGTAGATAACTACGATACGGGAGGGCTTACCATCTGGCCCCAGTGCTGCAATGATACC
GCGAGACCCACGCTCACCGGCTCCAGATTTATCAGCAATAAACCAGCCAGCCGGAAGGGCCGAGCGCAGA
AGTGGTCCTGCAACTTTATCCGCCTCCATCCAGTCTATTAATTGTTGCCGGGAAGCTAGAGTAAGTAGTT
CGCCAGTTAATAGTTTGCGCAACGTTGTTGCCATTGCTACAGGCATCGTGGTGTCACGCTCGTCGTTTGG
TATGGCTTCATTCAGCTCCGGTTCCCAACGATCAAGGCGAGTTACATGATCCCCCATGTTGTGCAAAAAA
GCGGTTAGCTCCTTCGGTCCTCCGATCGTTGTCAGAAGTAAGTTGGCCGCAGTGTTATCACTCATGGTTA
TGGCAGCACTGCATAATTCTCTTACTGTCATGCCATCCGTAAGATGCTTTTCTGTGACTGGTGAGTACTC
AACCAAGTCATTCTGAGAATAGTGTATGCGGCGACCGAGTTGCTCTTGCCCGGCGTCAATACGGGATAAT
ACCGCGCCACATAGCAGAACTTTAAAAGTGCTCATCATTGGAAAACGTTCTTCGGGGCGAAAACTCTCAA
GGATCTTACCGCTGTTGAGATCCAGTTCGATGTAACCCACTCGTGCACCCAACTGATCTTCAGCATCTTT
TACTTTCACCAGCGTTTCTGGGTGAGCAAAAACAGGAAGGCAAAATGCCGCAAAAAAGGGAATAAGGGCG
ACACGGAAATGTTGAATACTCATACTCTTCCTTTTTCAATATTATTGAAGCATTTATCAGGGTTATTGTC
TCATGAGCGGATACATATTTGAATGTATTTAGAAAAATAAACAAATAGGGGTTCCGCGCACATTTCCCCG
AAAAGTGCCACCTGG
Features (pLannotate 1.2.2; 20 found; start..end, strand, type, name):
      4..383     +  enhancer       CMV enhancer: human cytomegalovirus immediate early enhancer
    661..1677    +  intron         chimeric intron: chimera between introns from chicken β-actin and rabbit β-globin
   1675..1731    +  CDS            HBB (fragment): HBB_LEPEU - Experimental evidence at protein level: Swiss-Prot protein existence level 1. Involved in oxygen transport from the lung to the various peripheral tissues. From Lepus europaeus (European hare).
   1766..1785    +  CDS            Strep-Tag II (fragment): peptide that binds Strep-Tactin®, an engineered form of streptavidin
   1826..1848    +  CDS            Strep-Tag II (fragment): peptide that binds Strep-Tactin®, an engineered form of streptavidin
   1856..1879    +  CDS            FLAG: FLAG® epitope tag, followed by an enterokinase cleavage site
   1886..2473    +  CDS            ATG13 (fragment): ATG13_HUMAN - Also known as KIAA0652. Experimental evidence at protein level: Swiss-Prot protein existence level 1. Autophagy factor required for autophagosome formation and mitophagy. Target of the TOR kinase signaling pathway that regulates autophagy through the control of the phosphorylation status of ATG13 and ULK1, and the regulation of the ATG13-ULK1-RB1CC1 complex. Through its regulation of ULK1 activity, plays a role in the regulation of the kinase activity of mTORC1 and cell proliferation. From Homo sapiens (Human).
   2483..2560    +  CDS            HBB (fragment): HBB_PONPY - Experimental evidence at transcript level: Swiss-Prot protein existence level 2. Involved in oxygen transport from the lung to the various peripheral tissues. From Pongo pygmaeus (Bornean orangutan).
   2631..2686    +  polyA_signal   β-globin poly(A) signal: rabbit β-globin polyadenylation signal (Gil and Proudfoot, 1987)
   3071..3087    -  protein_bind   lac operator: The lac repressor binds to the lac operator to inhibit transcription in E. coli. This inhibition can be relieved by adding lactose or isopropyl-β-D-thiogalactopyranoside (IPTG). lac repressor encoded by lacI
   3095..3125    -  promoter       lac promoter: promoter for the E. coli lac operon
   3140..3161    -  protein_bind   CAP binding site: CAP binding activates transcription in the presence of cAMP. E. coli catabolite activator protein
   3174..3213    -  CDS            lacI (fragment): lac repressor; lacI; The lac repressor binds to the lac operator to inhibit transcription in E. coli. This inhibition can be relieved by adding lactose or isopropyl-β-D-thiogalactopyranoside (IPTG).
   3220..3242    +  promoter       SV40 promoter (fragment): SV40 enhancer and early promoter
   3266..3401    +  rep_origin     SV40 ori: SV40 origin of replication
   3421..3555    +  polyA_signal   SV40 poly(A) signal: SV40 polyadenylation signal
   3557..3611    -  CDS            lacI (fragment): lac repressor; lacI; The lac repressor binds to the lac operator to inhibit transcription in E. coli. This inhibition can be relieved by adding lactose or isopropyl-β-D-thiogalactopyranoside (IPTG).
   3794..4382    -  rep_origin     ori: high-copy-number ColE1/pMB1/pBR322/pUC origin of replication
   4553..5413    -  CDS            AmpR: β-lactamase; bla; confers resistance to ampicillin, carbenicillin, and related antibiotics
   5414..5518    -  promoter       AmpR promoter: bla
