[The description below was written by a language model from this plasmid's Addgene catalogue record and pLannotate feature annotations shown in this document.]
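Description:
pCAG-OSF-ATG13 (2-197)-K15D is a 5,545-bp mammalian expression plasmid built on the pCAG backbone. It is propagated in E. coli through a high-copy ColE1/pUC-type origin and selected with ampicillin via the β-lactamase gene and its own promoter. The catalogue entry lists the promoter as CMV. The annotated sequence shows a human cytomegalovirus immediate-early enhancer followed by a chimeric chicken β-actin/rabbit β-globin intron, an arrangement typical of the composite CAG promoter, although the β-actin core promoter is not separately annotated. Transcripts end at a rabbit β-globin polyadenylation signal, and the short β-globin coding fragments flagging the insert on either side appear to be remnants of the globin sequences in this cassette. The backbone also carries an SV40 origin of replication, which allows episomal amplification in cells expressing large T antigen. An SV40 poly(A) signal and leftover lac promoter/operator and lacI fragments are also present and have no evident role in expression.

The insert, cloned between KpnI and XhoI sites, encodes residues 2–197 of human ATG13, the HORMA domain of this autophagy-initiation factor, and ends in a stop codon. It carries a K15D point substitution. At the N terminus it is fused to an "OSF" tag made of two Strep-tag II peptides and a FLAG epitope, which permits Strep-Tactin affinity purification as well as anti-FLAG detection or pull-down. ATG13 is a component of the ULK1 complex required for autophagosome formation and mitophagy. According to the record, the plasmid expresses the mutant HORMA domain in mammalian cells and comes from structural work on ATG9A recruitment to the ULK1 complex. The specific effect of K15D is not stated.
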