Addgene plasmid #188094: pCAG-OSF-ATG13 (2-197)-K15D
Purpose: Expresses human ATG13 HORMA K15D mutant in mammalian cells
Depositing lab: James Hurley. Depositing organization: University of California, Berkeley. Publication: Structural basis for ATG9A recruitment to the ULK1 complex in mitophagy initiation. Ren X, Nguyen TN, Lam WK, Buffalo CZ, Lazarou M, Yokom AL, Hurley JH. Sci Adv. 2023 Feb 15;9(7):eadg2997. doi: 10.1126/sciadv.adg2997. Epub 2023 Feb 15. PubMed 36791199.
Backbone
  Vector backbone: pCAG
  Vector type: Mammalian Expression
Growth in bacteria
  Bacterial resistance: Ampicillin, 100 μg/mL
  Growth temperature: 37°C
  Growth strain: DH5alpha
  Copy number: High Copy
Gene/Insert
  Gene/Insert name: ATG13 (alt name: Strep-strep-Flag-ATG13 (2-197)-K15D-stop)
  Species: H. sapiens (human)
  Mutation: ATG13 (2-197)
  Entrez Gene: ATG13 (a.k.a. KIAA0652, PARATARG8)
  Promoter: CMV
  Tag / fusion protein: strep-strep-Flag tag (N terminal on insert)
  Cloning method: Restriction Enzyme; 5′ cloning site KpnI (unknown if destroyed); 3′ cloning site XhoI (unknown if destroyed)
  Sequencing primers: 5′ ccgctttctggtatgccgtgcg; 3′ gagccagggcattggccacac
Terms and licenses: Academic/Nonprofit Terms; Industry Terms: Not Available to Industry
How to cite: pCAG-OSF-ATG13 (2-197)-K15D was a gift from James Hurley (Addgene plasmid # 188094 ; http://n2t.net/addgene:188094 ; RRID:Addgene_188094)
