>Addgene plasmid #188094 | pCAG-OSF-ATG13 (2-197)-K15D | depositor partial sequence | sequence record 364956 | ATG13 (2-197)-K15D (kpnI/xhoI)
GAGACCGACCTCAACAGCCAGGACCGTAAAGACCTCGACGATTTCATTAAGTTTTTCGCCCTCAAGACCG
TGCAGGTGATCGTGCAGGCCCGGCTGGGAGAGAAAATCTGCACACGCAGCTCCTCTTCACCCACCGGTTC
TGACTGGTTCAACCTGGCTATTAAGGATATCCCTGAAGTGACTCACGAAGCAAAGAAAGCACTCGCTGGA
CAGCTGCCAGCAGTGGGTCGTTCAATGTGTGTCGAGATCTCCCTGAAGACATCTGAAGGAGACTCAATGG
AGCTCGAAATTTGGTGCCTGGAGATGAACGAAAAGTGTGATAAAGAGATCAAAGTGAGCTACACCGTCTA
TAATCGTCTGTCCCTGCTCCTGAAATCTCTCCTGGCCATCACTCGGGTGACACCTGCTTACCGCCTCAGT
AGGAAGCAGGGTCATGAATATGTGATTCTGTACAGGATCTATTTCGGCGAGGTCCAGCTCTCCGGACTGG
GTGAAGGCTTTCAGACTGTGCGTGTCGGTACCGTGGGAACTCCAGTCGGCACAATTACCCTCTCTTGCGC
ATACCGTATCAATCTGGCCTTCATGTCATAA
